Addgene plasmid #64731: pcDNA3-Mito-CaNAR2
Purpose: Mitochondria-targeted FRET biosensor for monitoring calcineurin (CaN) phosphatase activity; targeted to cytosolic face of mitochondrial outer membrane.
Depositing lab: Jin Zhang. Depositing organization: Johns Hopkins University and School of Medicine. Publication: Calmodulin-controlled spatial decoding of oscillatory Ca2+ signals by calcineurin. Mehta S, Aye-Han NN, Ganesan A, Oldach L, Gorshkov K, Zhang J. eLife. 2014 Jul 23;3:e03765. doi: 10.7554/eLife.03765. PubMed 25056880.
Backbone
  Vector backbone: pcDNA3
  Backbone manufacturer: Invitrogen
  Backbone size w/o insert (bp): 5446
  Total vector size (bp): 7857
  Vector type: Mammalian Expression
  Selectable markers: Neomycin (select with G418)
Growth in bacteria
  Bacterial resistance: Ampicillin, 100 μg/mL
  Growth temperature: 37°C
  Growth strain: DH5alpha
  Copy number: High Copy
Gene/Insert
  Gene/Insert name: CaNAR2
  Species: H. sapiens (human), Synthetic
  Insert size (bp): 2442
  Promoter: CMV
  Tag / fusion protein: Cerulean3 (N terminal on insert); YPet (C terminal on insert); N-terminal 30 amino acids from DAKAP1 (N terminal on insert)
  Cloning method: Restriction Enzyme; 5′ cloning site HindIII (not destroyed); 3′ cloning site EcoRI (not destroyed)
  Sequencing primers: 5′ T7 forward; 3′ BGH reverse
Terms and licenses: Academic/Nonprofit Terms; Industry Terms: Not Available to Industry
How to cite: pcDNA3-Mito-CaNAR2 was a gift from Jin Zhang (Addgene plasmid # 64731 ; http://n2t.net/addgene:64731 ; RRID:Addgene_64731)
