[The description below was written by a language model from this plasmid's Addgene catalogue record and pLannotate feature annotations shown in this document.]
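Description:
pcDNA3-Mito-CaNAR2 is a mammalian expression plasmid built on the Invitrogen pcDNA3 backbone, about 7.85 kb in total, that encodes a genetically encoded FRET biosensor for calcineurin (CaN) phosphatase activity localised to mitochondria. It is propagated in E. coli as a high-copy plasmid through a ColE1/pUC-type origin with ampicillin selection (AmpR under its own bla promoter), and it also carries an f1 origin. For mammalian cells, an SV40 early promoter drives a neomycin phosphotransferase gene followed by an SV40 polyadenylation signal, allowing G418 selection of stable transfectants.

The sensor cassette, cloned between HindIII and EcoRI, is transcribed from the CMV immediate-early enhancer/promoter and terminated by the bovine growth hormone poly(A) signal; flanking T7 and SP6 promoters come from the backbone. The open reading frame begins with the N-terminal 30 amino acids of DAKAP1 (annotated as a human AKAP1 fragment), a targeting motif that anchors the protein on the cytosolic face of the mitochondrial outer membrane. This is followed by the cyan donor Cerulean3, a fragment annotated as human NFATC2 (NFAT1), and the yellow acceptor YPet. NFAT is a well-known calcineurin substrate, so this fragment presumably serves as the sensing domain, with its dephosphorylation changing the conformation of the fusion and thereby energy transfer between the two fluorescent proteins, although the record does not spell out the mechanism. The construct is intended for live-cell imaging of local calcineurin activity at the mitochondrial surface, in the context of studying how Ca2+ signals are decoded in different subcellular compartments.
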