Features (pLannotate 1.2.2; 24 found; start..end, strand, type, name):
     36..80      -  misc_feature   bom (fragment): basis of mobility region from pBR322
    235..614     +  enhancer       CMV enhancer: human cytomegalovirus immediate early enhancer
    615..818     +  promoter       CMV promoter: human cytomegalovirus (CMV) immediate early promoter
    814..847     +  LTR            5' LTR (truncated) (fragment): truncated 5' long terminal repeat (LTR) from HIV-1
    863..881     +  promoter       T7 promoter: promoter for bacteriophage T7 RNA polymerase
    901..990     +  CDS            AKAP1 (fragment): AKAP1_HUMAN - Also known as AKAP149, PRKA1. Experimental evidence at protein level: Swiss-Prot protein existence level 1. Binds to type I and II regulatory subunits of protein kinase A and anchors them to the cytoplasmic face of the mitochondrial outer membrane (By similarity). Involved in mitochondrial-mediated antiviral innate immunity (PubMed:31522117). Promotes translocation of NDUFS1 into mitochondria to regulate mitochondrial membrane respiratory chain NADH dehydrogenase (Complex I) activity (By similarity). From Homo sapiens (Human).
   1000..1716    +  CDS            mCerulean3: mCerulean3 is a basic (constitutively fluorescent) cyan fluorescent protein published in 2011, derived from Aequorea victoria. It is reported to be a somewhat slowly-maturing monomer with very low acid sensitivity.
   1726..2616    +  CDS            NFATC2 (fragment): NFAC2_HUMAN - Also known as NFAT1, NFATP. Experimental evidence at protein level: Swiss-Prot protein existence level 1. Plays a role in the inducible expression of cytokine genes in T-cells, especially in the induction of the IL-2, IL-3, IL-4, TNF-alpha or GM-CSF. Promotes invasive migration through the activation of GPC6 expression and WNT5A signaling pathway. From Homo sapiens (Human).
   2623..3339    +  CDS            YPet: YPet is a basic (constitutively fluorescent) yellow fluorescent protein published in 2005, derived from Aequorea victoria. It has moderate acid sensitivity.
   3403..3421    -  promoter       SP6 promoter: promoter for bacteriophage SP6 RNA polymerase
   3447..3671    +  polyA_signal   bGH poly(A) signal: bovine growth hormone polyadenylation signal
   3675..3696    +  promoter       SV40 promoter (fragment): SV40 enhancer and early promoter
   3717..4145    +  rep_origin     f1 ori (sequence partly withheld): f1 bacteriophage origin of replication; arrow indicates direction of (+) strand synthesis
   4159..4489    +  promoter       SV40 promoter: SV40 enhancer and early promoter
   4556..5347    +  CDS            neo: KKA2_KLEPN - Also known as kan, nptII. Experimental evidence at protein level: Swiss-Prot protein existence level 1. Resistance to kanamycin, neomycin, paromomycin, ribostamycin, butirosin and gentamicin B. From Klebsiella pneumoniae.
   5371..5529    +  CDS            ble (fragment): BLE_KLEPN - Experimental evidence at protein level: Swiss-Prot protein existence level 1. Binding protein with a strong affinity to the bleomycin family of antibiotics. Binds to CL990; an antimitotic-antibiotic compound. From Klebsiella pneumoniae.
   5524..5645    +  polyA_signal   SV40 poly(A) signal: SV40 polyadenylation signal
   5718..5734    -  protein_bind   lac operator: The lac repressor binds to the lac operator to inhibit transcription in E. coli. This inhibition can be relieved by adding lactose or isopropyl-β-D-thiogalactopyranoside (IPTG). lac repressor encoded by lacI
   5742..5772    -  promoter       lac promoter: promoter for the E. coli lac operon
   5787..5808    -  protein_bind   CAP binding site: CAP binding activates transcription in the presence of cAMP. E. coli catabolite activator protein
   5821..5913    -  CDS            lacI (fragment): lac repressor; lacI; The lac repressor binds to the lac operator to inhibit transcription in E. coli. This inhibition can be relieved by adding lactose or isopropyl-β-D-thiogalactopyranoside (IPTG).
   6096..6684    -  rep_origin     ori: high-copy-number ColE1/pMB1/pBR322/pUC origin of replication
   6855..7715    -  CDS            AmpR: β-lactamase; bla; confers resistance to ampicillin, carbenicillin, and related antibiotics
   7716..7820    -  promoter       AmpR promoter: bla
>Addgene plasmid #64731 | pcDNA3-Mito-CaNAR2 | depositor full sequence | sequence record 111768 | pcDNA3-Mito-CaNAR2 sequence 7851 bps
GACGGATCGGGAGATCTCCCGATCCCCTATGGTCGACTCTCAGTACAATCTGCTCTGATGCCGCATAGTT
AAGCCAGTATCTGCTCCCTGCTTGTGTGTTGGAGGTCGCTGAGTAGTGCGCGAGCAAAATTTAAGCTACA
ACAAGGCAAGGCTTGACCGACAATTGCATGAAGAATCTGCTTAGGGTTAGGCGTTTTGCGCTGCTTCGCG
ATGTACGGGCCAGATATACGCGTTGACATTGATTATTGACTAGTTATTAATAGTAATCAATTACGGGGTC
ATTAGTTCATAGCCCATATATGGAGTTCCGCGTTACATAACTTACGGTAAATGGCCCGCCTGGCTGACCG
CCCAACGACCCCCGCCCATTGACGTCAATAATGACGTATGTTCCCATAGTAACGCCAATAGGGACTTTCC
ATTGACGTCAATGGGTGGACTATTTACGGTAAACTGCCCACTTGGCAGTACATCAAGTGTATCATATGCC
AAGTACGCCCCCTATTGACGTCAATGACGGTAAATGGCCCGCCTGGCATTATGCCCAGTACATGACCTTA
TGGGACTTTCCTACTTGGCAGTACATCTACGTATTAGTCATCGCTATTACCATGGTGATGCGGTTTTGGC
AGTACATCAATGGGCGTGGATAGCGGTTTGACTCACGGGGATTTCCAAGTCTCCACCCCATTGACGTCAA
TGGGAGTTTGTTTTGGCACCAAAATCAACGGGACTTTCCAAAATGTCGTAACAACTCCGCCCCATTGACG
CAAATGGGCGGTAGGCGTGTACGGTGGGAGGTCTATATAAGCAGAGCTCTCTGGCTAACTAGAGAACCCA
CTGCTTACTGGCTTATCGAAATTAATACGACTCACTATAGGGAGACCCAAGCTTGCCACCATGGCAATCC
AGTTGCGTTCGCTCTTCCCCTTGGCGTTGCCCGGAATGCTGGCCCTCCTTGGCTGGTGGTGGTTTTTCTC
TCGTAAAAAAGCGGATCCCATGGTGAGCAAGGGCGAGGAGCTGTTCACCGGGGTGGTGCCCATCCTGGTC
GAGCTGGACGGCGACGTAAACGGCCACAAGTTCAGCGTGTCCGGCGAGGGCGAGGGCGATGCCACCTACG
GCAAGCTGACCCTGAAGTTCATCTGCACCACCGGCAAGCTGCCCGTGCCCTGGCCCACCCTCGTGACCAC
CCTGAGCTGGGGCGTGCAGTGCTTCGCCCGCTACCCCGACCACATGAAGCAGCACGACTTCTTCAAGTCC
GCCATGCCCGAAGGCTACGTCCAGGAGCGCACCATCTTCTTCAAGGACGACGGCAACTACAAGACCCGCG
CCGAGGTGAAGTTCGAGGGCGACACCCTGGTGAACCGCATCGAGCTGAAGGGCATCGACTTCAAGGAGGA
CGGCAACATCCTGGGGCACAAGCTGGAGTACAACGCCATCCACGGCAACGTCTATATCACCGCCGACAAG
CAGAAGAACGGCATCAAGGCCAACTTCGGCCTCAACTGCAACATCGAGGACGGCAGCGTGCAGCTCGCCG
ACCACTACCAGCAGAACACCCCCATCGGCGACGGCCCCGTGCTGCTGCCCGACAACCACTACCTGAGCAC
CCAGTCCAAGCTGAGCAAAGACCCCAACGAGAAGCGCGATCACATGGTCCTGCTGGAGTTCGTGACCGCC
GCCGGGATCACTCTCGGCATGGACGAGCTGTACAAGCGCATGCCCATGAACGCCCCCGAGCGGCAGCCCC
AACCCGACGGCGGGGACGCCCCAGGCCACGAGCCTGGGGGCAGCCCCCAAGACGAGCTTGACTTCTCCAT
CCTCTTCGACTATGAGTATTTGAATCCGAACGAAGAAGAGCCGAATGCACATAAGGTCGCCAGCCCACCC
TCCGGACCCGCATACCCCGATGATGTAATGGACTATGGCCTCAAGCCATACAGCCCCCTTGCTAGTCTCT
CTGGCGAGCCCCCCGGCCGATTCGGAGAGCCGGATAGGGTAGGGCCGCAGAAGTTTCTGAGCGCGGCCAA
GCCAGCAGGGGCCTCGGGCCTGAGCCCTCGGATCGAGATCACTCCGTCCCACGAACTGATCCAGGCAGTG
GGGCCCCTCCGCATGAGAGACGCGGGCCTCCTGGTGGAGCAGCCTCCCCTGGCCGGGGTGGCCGCCAGCC
CGAGGTTCACCCTGCCCGTGCCCGGCTTCGAGGGCTACCGCGAGCCGCTTTGCTTGAGCCCCGCTAGCAG
CGGCTCCTCTGCCAGCTTCATTTCTGACACCTTCTCCCCCTACACCTCGCCCTGCGTCTCGCCCAATAAC
GGCGGGCCCGACGACCTGTGTCCGCAGTTTCAAAACATCCCTGCTCATTATTCCCCCAGAACCTCGCCAA
TAATGTCACCTCGAACCAGCCTCGCCGAGGACAGCTGCCTGGGCCGCCACTCGCCCGTGCCCCGTCCGGC
CTCCCGCTCCTCATCGCCTGGTGCCAAGCGGAGGCATTCGTGCGCCGAGGCCTTGGTTGCCCTGCCGCCC
GGAGCCTCACCCCAGCGCTCCCGGAGCCCCTCGCCGCAGCCCTCATCTCACGTGGCACCCCAGGACCACG
GCTCCCCGGCTGGGTACCCCCCTGTTGAGCTCATGGTGAGCAAAGGCGAAGAGCTGTTCACCGGCGTGGT
GCCCATCCTGGTGGAGCTGGACGGCGACGTGAACGGCCACAAGTTCAGCGTGAGCGGCGAGGGCGAGGGC
GACGCCACCTACGGCAAGCTGACCCTGAAGCTGCTGTGCACCACCGGCAAGCTGCCCGTGCCCTGGCCCA
CCCTGGTGACCACCCTGGGCTACGGCGTGCAGTGCTTCGCCCGGTACCCCGACCACATGAAGCAGCACGA
CTTCTTCAAGAGCGCCATGCCCGAGGGCTACGTGCAGGAGCGGACCATCTTCTTCAAGGACGACGGCAAC
TACAAGACCCGGGCCGAGGTGAAGTTCGAGGGCGACACCCTGGTGAACCGGATCGAGCTGAAGGGCATCG
ACTTCAAGGAGGACGGCAACATCCTGGGCCACAAGCTGGAGTACAACTACAACAGCCACAACGTGTACAT
CACCGCCGACAAGCAGAAGAACGGCATCAAGGCCAACTTCAAGATCCGGCACAACATCGAGGACGGCGGC
GTGCAGCTGGCCGACCACTACCAGCAGAACACCCCCATCGGCGACGGCCCCGTGCTGCTGCCCGACAACC
ACTACCTGAGCTACCAGAGCGCCCTGTTCAAGGACCCCAACGAGAAGCGGGACCACATGGTGCTGCTGGA
GTTCCTGACCGCCGCCGGCATCACCGAGGGCATGAACGAGCTGTATAAGTAAGAATTCTGCAGATATCCA
TCACACTGGCGGCCGCTCGAGCATGCATCTAGAGGGCCCTATTCTATAGTGTCACCTAAATGCTAGAGCT
CGCTGATCAGCCTCGACTGTGCCTTCTAGTTGCCAGCCATCTGTTGTTTGCCCCTCCCCCGTGCCTTCCT
TGACCCTGGAAGGTGCCACTCCCACTGTCCTTTCCTAATAAAATGAGGAAATTGCATCGCATTGTCTGAG
TAGGTGTCATTCTATTCTGGGGGGTGGGGTGGGGCAGGACAGCAAGGGGGAGGATTGGGAAGACAATAGC
AGGCATGCTGGGGATGCGGTGGGCTCTATGGCTTCTGAGGCGGAAAGAACCAGCTGGGGCTCTAGGGGGT
ATCCCC
[124 nt withheld, positions 3717-3840]
C
[32 nt withheld, positions 3842-3873]
CA
[57 nt withheld, positions 3876-3932]
A
[49 nt withheld, positions 3934-3982]
CCTTTGACGTTGGAGTCCACGTTCTTT
[37 nt withheld, positions 4010-4046]
ACCCTATCTCGGTCTATTCTTTTGATTTATAAGGGATTTTGGGGATTTCGGCCTATTGGTTAAAAAATGA
GCTGATTTAACAAAAATTTAACGCGAATTAATTCTGTGGAATGTGTGTCAGTTAGGGTGTGGAAAGTCCC
CAGGCTCCCCAGGCAGGCAGAAGTATGCAAAGCATGCATCTCAATTAGTCAGCAACCAGGTGTGGAAAGT
CCCCAGGCTCCCCAGCAGGCAGAAGTATGCAAAGCATGCATCTCAATTAGTCAGCAACCATAGTCCCGCC
CCTAACTCCGCCCATCCCGCCCCTAACTCCGCCCAGTTCCGCCCATTCTCCGCCCCATGGCTGACTAATT
TTTTTTATTTATGCAGAGGCCGAGGCCGCCTCTGCCTCTGAGCTATTCCAGAAGTAGTGAGGAGGCTTTT
TTGGAGGCCTAGGCTTTTGCAAAAAGCTCCCGGGAGCTTGTATATCCATTTTCGGATCTGATCAAGAGAC
AGGATGAGGATCGTTTCGCATGATTGAACAAGATGGATTGCACGCAGGTTCTCCGGCCGCTTGGGTGGAG
AGGCTATTCGGCTATGACTGGGCACAACAGACAATCGGCTGCTCTGATGCCGCCGTGTTCCGGCTGTCAG
CGCAGGGGCGCCCGGTTCTTTTTGTCAAGACCGACCTGTCCGGTGCCCTGAATGAACTGCAGGACGAGGC
AGCGCGGCTATCGTGGCTGGCCACGACGGGCGTTCCTTGCGCAGCTGTGCTCGACGTTGTCACTGAAGCG
GGAAGGGACTGGCTGCTATTGGGCGAAGTGCCGGGGCAGGATCTCCTGTCATCTCACCTTGCTCCTGCCG
AGAAAGTATCCATCATGGCTGATGCAATGCGGCGGCTGCATACGCTTGATCCGGCTACCTGCCCATTCGA
CCACCAAGCGAAACATCGCATCGAGCGAGCACGTACTCGGATGGAAGCCGGTCTTGTCGATCAGGATGAT
CTGGACGAAGAGCATCAGGGGCTCGCGCCAGCCGAACTGTTCGCCAGGCTCAAGGCGCGCATGCCCGACG
GCGAGGATCTCGTCGTGACCCATGGCGATGCCTGCTTGCCGAATATCATGGTGGAAAATGGCCGCTTTTC
TGGATTCATCGACTGTGGCCGGCTGGGTGTGGCGGACCGCTATCAGGACATAGCGTTGGCTACCCGTGAT
ATTGCTGAAGAGCTTGGCGGCGAATGGGCTGACCGCTTCCTCGTGCTTTACGGTATCGCCGCTCCCGATT
CGCAGCGCATCGCCTTCTATCGCCTTCTTGACGAGTTCTTCTGAGCGGGACTCTGGGGTTCGAAATGACC
GACCAAGCGACGCCCAACCTGCCATCACGAGATTTCGATTCCACCGCCGCCTTCTATGAAAGGTTGGGCT
TCGGAATCGTTTTCCGGGACGCCGGCTGGATGATCCTCCAGCGCGGGGATCTCATGCTGGAGTTCTTCGC
CCACCCCAACTTGTTTATTGCAGCTTATAATGGTTACAAATAAAGCAATAGCATCACAAATTTCACAAAT
AAAGCATTTTTTTCACTGCATTCTAGTTGTGGTTTGTCCAAACTCATCAATGTATCTTATCATGTCTGTA
TACCGTCGACCTCTAGCTAGAGCTTGGCGTAATCATGGTCATAGCTGTTTCCTGTGTGAAATTGTTATCC
GCTCACAATTCCACACAACATACGAGCCGGAAGCATAAAGTGTAAAGCCTGGGGTGCCTAATGAGTGAGC
TAACTCACATTAATTGCGTTGCGCTCACTGCCCGCTTTCCAGTCGGGAAACCTGTCGTGCCAGCTGCATT
AATGAATCGGCCAACGCGCGGGGAGAGGCGGTTTGCGTATTGGGCGCTCTTCCGCTTCCTCGCTCACTGA
CTCGCTGCGCTCGGTCGTTCGGCTGCGGCGAGCGGTATCAGCTCACTCAAAGGCGGTAATACGGTTATCC
ACAGAATCAGGGGATAACGCAGGAAAGAACATGTGAGCAAAAGGCCAGCAAAAGGCCAGGAACCGTAAAA
AGGCCGCGTTGCTGGCGTTTTTCCATAGGCTCCGCCCCCCTGACGAGCATCACAAAAATCGACGCTCAAG
TCAGAGGTGGCGAAACCCGACAGGACTATAAAGATACCAGGCGTTTCCCCCTGGAAGCTCCCTCGTGCGC
TCTCCTGTTCCGACCCTGCCGCTTACCGGATACCTGTCCGCCTTTCTCCCTTCGGGAAGCGTGGCGCTTT
CTCAATGCTCACGCTGTAGGTATCTCAGTTCGGTGTAGGTCGTTCGCTCCAAGCTGGGCTGTGTGCACGA
ACCCCCCGTTCAGCCCGACCGCTGCGCCTTATCCGGTAACTATCGTCTTGAGTCCAACCCGGTAAGACAC
GACTTATCGCCACTGGCAGCAGCCACTGGTAACAGGATTAGCAGAGCGAGGTATGTAGGCGGTGCTACAG
AGTTCTTGAAGTGGTGGCCTAACTACGGCTACACTAGAAGGACAGTATTTGGTATCTGCGCTCTGCTGAA
GCCAGTTACCTTCGGAAAAAGAGTTGGTAGCTCTTGATCCGGCAAACAAACCACCGCTGGTAGCGGTGGT
TTTTTTGTTTGCAAGCAGCAGATTACGCGCAGAAAAAAAGGATCTCAAGAAGATCCTTTGATCTTTTCTA
CGGGGTCTGACGCTCAGTGGAACGAAAACTCACGTTAAGGGATTTTGGTCATGAGATTATCAAAAAGGAT
CTTCACCTAGATCCTTTTAAATTAAAAATGAAGTTTTAAATCAATCTAAAGTATATATGAGTAAACTTGG
TCTGACAGTTACCAATGCTTAATCAGTGAGGCACCTATCTCAGCGATCTGTCTATTTCGTTCATCCATAG
TTGCCTGACTCCCCGTCGTGTAGATAACTACGATACGGGAGGGCTTACCATCTGGCCCCAGTGCTGCAAT
GATACCGCGAGACCCACGCTCACCGGCTCCAGATTTATCAGCAATAAACCAGCCAGCCGGAAGGGCCGAG
CGCAGAAGTGGTCCTGCAACTTTATCCGCCTCCATCCAGTCTATTAATTGTTGCCGGGAAGCTAGAGTAA
GTAGTTCGCCAGTTAATAGTTTGCGCAACGTTGTTGCCATTGCTACAGGCATCGTGGTGTCACGCTCGTC
GTTTGGTATGGCTTCATTCAGCTCCGGTTCCCAACGATCAAGGCGAGTTACATGATCCCCCATGTTGTGC
AAAAAAGCGGTTAGCTCCTTCGGTCCTCCGATCGTTGTCAGAAGTAAGTTGGCCGCAGTGTTATCACTCA
TGGTTATGGCAGCACTGCATAATTCTCTTACTGTCATGCCATCCGTAAGATGCTTTTCTGTGACTGGTGA
GTACTCAACCAAGTCATTCTGAGAATAGTGTATGCGGCGACCGAGTTGCTCTTGCCCGGCGTCAATACGG
GATAATACCGCGCCACATAGCAGAACTTTAAAAGTGCTCATCATTGGAAAACGTTCTTCGGGGCGAAAAC
TCTCAAGGATCTTACCGCTGTTGAGATCCAGTTCGATGTAACCCACTCGTGCACCCAACTGATCTTCAGC
ATCTTTTACTTTCACCAGCGTTTCTGGGTGAGCAAAAACAGGAAGGCAAAATGCCGCAAAAAAGGGAATA
AGGGCGACACGGAAATGTTGAATACTCATACTCTTCCTTTTTCAATATTATTGAAGCATTTATCAGGGTT
ATTGTCTCATGAGCGGATACATATTTGAATGTATTTAGAAAAATAAACAAATAGGGGTTCCGCGCACATT
TCCCCGAAAAGTGCCACCTGACGTC
