>Addgene plasmid #64731 | pcDNA3-Mito-CaNAR2 | addgene partial sequence | sequence record 111767 | CMV-F 5'-CGCAAATGGGCGGTAGGCGTG-3'
ACTAGAGAACCCACTGCTTACTGGCTTATCGAAATTAATACGACTCACTATAGGGAGACCCAAGCTTGCC
ACCATGGCAATCCAGTTGCGTTCGCTCTTCCCCTTGGCGTTGCCCGGAATGCTGGCCCTCCTTGGCTGGT
GGTGGTTTTTCTCTCGTAAAAAAGCGGATCCCATGGTGAGCAAGGGCGAGGAGCTGTTCACCGGGGTGGT
GCCCATCCTGGTCGAGCTGGACGGCGACGTAAACGGCCACAAGTTCAGCGTGTCCGGCGAGGGCGAGGGC
GATGCCACCTACGGCAAGCTGACCCTGAAGTTCATCTGCACCACCGGCAAGCTGCCCGTGCCCTGGCCCA
CCCTCGTGACCACCCTGAGCTGGGGCGTGCAGTGCTTCGCCCGCTACCCCGACCACATGAAGCAGCACGA
CTTCTTCAAGTCCGCCATGCCCGAAGGCTACGTCCAGGAGCGCACCATCTTCTTCAAGGACGACGGCAAC
TACAAGACCCGCGCCGAGGTGAAGTTCGAGGGCGACACCCTGGTGAACCGCATCGAGCTGAAGGGCATCG
ACTTCAAGGAGGACGGCAACATCCTGGGGCACAAGCTGGAGTACAACGCCATCCACGGCAACGTCTATAT
CACCGCCGACAAGCAGAAGAACGGCATCAAGGCCAACTTCGGCCTCAACTGCAACATCGAGGACGGCAGC
GTGCAGCTCGCCGACCACTACCAGCAGAACACCCCCATCGGCGACGGCCCCGTGCTGCTGCCCGACAACC
ACTACCTGAGCACCCAGTCCAAGCTGA
