>Addgene plasmid #64731 | pcDNA3-Mito-CaNAR2 | addgene partial sequence | sequence record 112461 | BGH-rev 5'-TAGAAGGCACAGTCGAGG-3'
TCTAGATGCATGCTCGAGCGGCCGCCAGTGTGATGGATATCTGCAGAATTCTTACTATTTGTACAATTCA
TTCATACCCTCGGTAATACCAGCAGCAGTCAAAAATTCTAACAAGACCATGTGGTCTCTCTTTTCGTTTG
GATCTTTGAATAAGGCAGATTGATAGGATAAGTAATGGTTGTCTGGTAACAAGACTGGACCATCACCAAT
TGGAGTATTTTGTTGATAATGGTCAGCTAATTGAACACCACCATCTTCAATGTTGTGTCTAATTTTGAAG
TTAGCTTTGATACCATTCTTTTGTTTGTCAGCAGTGATGTAAACATTGTGAGAGTTATAGTTGTATTCCA
ATTTGTGACCTAAAATGTTACCATCTTCTTTAAAATCAATACCTTTTAATTCGATTCTATTAACTAAGGT
ATCACCTTCAAACTTGACTTCAGCTCTGGTCTTGTAGTTACCGTCATCTTTGAAAAAAATAGTTCTTTCT
TGAACATAACCTTCTGGCATGGCAGACTTGAAAAAGTCATGTTGTTTCATATGATCTGGGTATCTAGCAA
AACATTGAACACCATAACCTAAAGTAGTGACTAAGGTTGGCCATGGAACTGGCAATTTACCAGTAGTACA
GAGTAATTTTAAGGTCAATTTACCGTACGTAGCATCACCTTCACCTTCACCGGAGACAGAAAATTTGTGA
CCATTAACATCACCATCTAATTC
